>Addgene plasmid #136524 | pEN_TTmiRc2_BirA_NRF2 | addgene full sequence | sequence record 272432 | Addgene NGS Result
GAGTTTACTCCCTATCAGTGATAGAGAACGTATGTCGAGTTTACTCCCTATCAGTGATAGAGAACGATGT
CGAGTTTACTCCCTATCAGTGATAGAGAACGTATGTCGAGTTTACTCCCTATCAGTGATAGAGAACGTAT
GTCGAGTTTACTCCCTATCAGTGATAGAGAACGTATGTCGAGTTTATCCCTATCAGTGATAGAGAACGTA
TGTCGAGTTTACTCCCTATCAGTGATAGAGAACGTATGTCGAGGTAGGCGTGTACGGTGGGAGGCCTATA
TAAGCAGAGCTCGTTTAGTGAACCGTCAGATCGCCACTAGAATGAAGGACAACACCGTGCCCCTGAAGCT
GATCGCCCTGCTGGCCAACGGCGAGTTCCACTCTGGCGAGCAGCTGGGAGAGACCCTGGGAATGAGCAGA
GCCGCCATCAACAAGCACATCCAGACACTGAGAGACTGGGGAGTGGACGTGTTCACCGTGCCTGGCAAGG
GCTACAGCCTGCCTGAGCCTATCCAGCTGCTGAACGCCAAGCAGATCCTGGGACAGCTGGATGGCGGAAG
CGTGGCCGTGCTGCCTGTGATCGACTCCACCAATCAGTACCTGCTGGACAGAATCGGAGAGCTGAAGTCC
GGCGACGCCTGCATCGCCGAGTACCAGCAGGCTGGCAGAGGAGGCAGAGGACGGAAGTGGTTCAGCCCAT
TCGGAGCCAACCTGTACCTGTCCATGTTCTGGAGACTGGAGCAGGGACCTGCTGCTGCCATCGGACTGAG
TCTGGTGATCGGAATCGTGATGGCCGAGGTGCTGAGAAAGCTGGGAGCCGACAAGGTGAGAGTGAAGTGG
CCTAATGACCTGTACCTCCAGGACCGCAAGCTGGCTGGCATCCTGGTGGAGCTGACAGGCAAGACAGGCG
ATGCCGCTCAGATCGTGATCGGAGCCGGAATCAACATGGCCATGAGAAGAGTGGAGGAGAGCGTGGTGAA
CCAGGGCTGGATCACCCTGCAGGAGGCTGGCATCAACCTGGACCGGAACACCCTGGCCGCCATGCTGATC
AGAGAGCTGAGAGCCGCTCTGGAGCTGTTCGAGCAGGAGGGACTGGCTCCTTACCTGAGCAGATGGGAGA
AGCTGGACAACTTCATCAACAGACCTGTGAAGCTGATCATCGGCGACAAGGAAATCTTCGGCATCTCCAG
AGGAATCGACAAGCAGGGAGCTCTGCTGCTGGAGCAGGACGGAATCATCAAGCCCTGGATGGGCGGAGAA
ATCTCCCTGAGAAGCGCAGAGAAGACTAGTATGGACTTGGAGCTGCCGCCGCCGGGACTCCCGTCCCAGC
AGGACATGGATTTGATTGACATACTTTGGAGGCAAGATATAGATCTTGGAGTAAGTCGAGAAGTATTTGA
CTTCAGTCAGCGACGGAAAGAGTATGAGCTGGAAAAACAGAAAAAACTTGAAAAGGAAAGACAAGAACAA
CTCCAAAAGGAGCAAGAGAAAGCCTTTTTCGCTCAGTTACAACTAGATGAAGAGACAGGTGAATTTCTCC
CAATTCAGCCAGCCCAGCACATCCAGTCAGAAACCAGTGGATCTGCCAACTACTCCCAGGTTGCCCACAT
TCCCAAATCAGATGCTTTGTACTTTGATGACTGCATGCAGCTTTTGGCGCAGACATTCCCGTTTGTAGAT
GACAATGAGGTTTCTTCGGCTACGTTTCAGTCACTTGTTCCTGATATTCCCGGTCACATCGAGAGCCCAG
TCTTCATTGCTACTAATCAGGCTCAGTCACCTGAAACTTCTGTTGCTCAGGTAGCCCCTGTTGATTTAGA
CGGTATGCAACAGGACATTGAGCAAGTTTGGGAGGAGCTATTATCCATTCCTGAGTTACAGTGTCTTAAT
ATTGAAAATGACAAGCTGGTTGAGACTACCATGGTTCCAAGTCCAGAAGCCAAACTGACAGAAGTTGACA
ATTATCATTTTTACTCATCTATACCCTCAATGGAAAAAGAAGTAGGTAACTGTAGTCCACATTTTCTTAA
TGCTTTTGAGGATTCCTTCAGCAGCATCCTCTCCACAGAAGACCCCAACCAGTTGACAGTGAACTCATTA
AATTCAGATGCCACAGTCAACACAGATTTTGGTGATGAATTTTATTCTGCTTTCATAGCTGAGCCCAGTA
TCAGCAACAGCATGCCCTCACCTGCTACTTTAAGCCATTCACTCTCTGAACTTCTAAATGGGCCCATTGA
TGTTTCTGATCTATCACTTTGCAAAGCTTTCAACCAAAACCACCCTGAAAGCACAGCAGAATTCAATGAT
TCTGACTCCGGCATTTCACTAAACACAAGTCCCAGTGTGGCATCACCAGAACACTCAGTGGAATCTTCCA
GCTATGGAGACACACTACTTGGCCTCAGTGATTCTGAAGTGGAAGAGCTAGATAGTGCCCCTGGAAGTGT
CAAACAGAATGGTCCTAAAACACCAGTACATTCTTCTGGGGATATGGTACAACCCTTGTCACCATCTCAG
GGGCAGAGCACTCACGTGCATGATGCCCAATGTGAGAACACACCAGAGAAAGAATTGCCTGTAAGTCCTG
GTCATCGGAAAACCCCATTCACAAAAGACAAACATTCAAGCCGCTTGGAGGCTCATCTCACAAGAGATGA
ACTTAGGGCAAAAGCTCTCCATATCCCATTCCCTGTAGAAAAAATCATTAACCTCCCTGTTGTTGACTTC
AACGAAATGATGTCCAAAGAGCAGTTCAATGAAGCTCAACTTGCATTAATTCGGGATATACGTAGGAGGG
GTAAGAATAAAGTGGCTGCTCAGAATTGCAGAAAAAGAAAACTGGAAAATATAGTAGAACTAGAGCAAGA
TTTAGATCATTTGAAAGATGAAAAAGAAAAATTGCTCAAAGAAAAAGGAGAAAATGACAAAAGCCTTCAC
CTACTGAAAAAACAACTCAGCACCTTATATCTCGAAGTTTTCAGCATGCTACGTGATGAAGATGGAAAAC
CTTATTCTCCTAGTGAATACTCCCTGCAGCAAACAAGAGATGGCAATGTTTTCCTTGTTCCCAAAAGTAA
GAAGCCAGATGTTAAGAAAAACTAGCAATTGGAAGACTAATGCGTTTTCGAGATATCTAGACCCAGCTTT
CTTGTACAAAGTTGGCATTATAAGAAAGCATTGCTTATCAATTTGTTGCAACGAACAGGTCACTATCAGT
CAAAATAAAATCATTATTTGCCATCCAGCTGCAGCTCTGGCCCGTGTCTCAAAATCTCTGATGTTACATT
GCACAAGATAAAAATATATCATCATGAACAATAAAACTGTCTGCTTACATAAACAGTAATACAAGGGGTG
TTATGAGCCATATTCAACGGGAAACGTCGAGGCCGCGATTAAATTCCAACATGGATGCTGATTTATATGG
GTATAAATGGGCTCGCGATAATGTCGGGCAATCAGGTGCGACAATCTATCGCTTGTATGGGAAGCCCGAT
GCGCCAGAGTTGTTTCTGAAACATGGCAAAGGTAGCGTTGCCAATGATGTTACAGATGAGATGGTCAGAC
TAAACTGGCTGACGGAATTTATGCCTCTTCCGACCATCAAGCATTTTATCCGTACTCCTGATGATGCATG
GTTACTCACCACTGCGATCCCCGGAAAAACAGCATTCCAGGTATTAGAAGAATATCCTGATTCAGGTGAA
AATATTGTTGATGCGCTGGCAGTGTCCCTGCGCCGGTTGCATTCGATTCCTGTTTGTAATTGTCCTTTTA
ACAGCGATCGCGTATTTCGTCTCGCTCAGGCGCAATCACGAATGAATAACGGTTTGGTTGATGCGAGTGA
TTTTGATGACGAGCGTAATGGCTGGCCTGTTGAACAAGTCTGGAAAGAAATGCATAAACTTTTGCCATTC
TCACCGGATTCAGTCGTCACTCATGGTGATTTCTCACTTGATAACCTTATTTTTGACGAGGGGAAATTAG
GCCGGGAAGCCGATCTCGGCTTGAACGAATTGTTAGGTGGCGGTACTTGGGTCGATATCAAAGTGCATCA
CTTCTTCCCGTATGCCCAACTTTGTATAGAGAGCCACTGCGGGATCGTCACCGTAATCTGCTTGCACGTA
GATCACATAAGCACCAAGCGCGTTGGCCTCATGCTTGAGGAGATTGATGAGCGCGGTGGCAATGCCCTGC
CTCCGGTGCTCGCCGGAGACTGCGAGATCATAGATATAGATCTCACTACGCGGCTGCTCAAACTTGGGCA
GAACGTAAGCCGCGAGAGCGCCAACAACCGCTTCTTGGTCGAAGGCAGCAAGCGCGATGAATGTCTTACT
ACGGAGCAAGTTCCCGAGGTAATCGGAGTCCGGCTGATGTTGGGAGTAGGTGGCTACGTCTCCGAACTCA
CGACCGAAAAGATCAAGAGCAGCCCGCATGGATTTGACTTGGTCAGGGCCGAGCCTACATGTGCGAATGA
TGCCCATACTTGAGCCACCTAACTTTGTTTTAGGGCGACTGCCCTGCTGCGTAACATCGTTGCTGCTGCG
TAACATCGTTGCTGCTCCATAACATCAAACATCGACCCACGGCGTAACGCGCTTGCTGCTTGGATGCCCG
AGGCATAGACTGTACAAAAAAACAGTCATAACAAGCCATGAAAACCGCCACTGCGCCGTTACCACCGCTG
CGTTCGGTCAAGGTTCTGGACCAGTTGCGTGAGCGCATACGCTACTTGCATTACAGTTTACGAACCGAAC
AGGCTTATGTCAACTGGGTTCGTGCCTTCATCCGTTTCCACGGTGTGCGTCACCCGGCAACCTTGGGCAG
CAGCGAAGTCGAGGCATTTCTGTCCTGGCTGGCGAACGAGCGCAAGGTTTCGGTCTCCACGCATCGTCAG
GCATTGGCGGCCTTGCTGTTCTTCTACGGCAAGGTGCTGTGCACGGATCTGCCCTGGCTTCAGGAGATCG
GAAGACCTCGGCCGTCGCGGCGCTTGCCGGTGGTGCTGACCCCGGATGAAGTGGTTCGCATCCTCGGTTT
TCTGGAAGGCGAGCATCGTTTGTTCGCCCAGGACTCTAGCTATAGTTCTAGTGGTTGGCTACTAATAGGT
TGTATTGATGTTGGACGAGTCGGAATCGCAGACCGATACCAGGATCTTGCCATCCTATGGAACTGCCTCG
GTGAGTTTTCTCCTTCATTACAGAAACGGCTTTTTCAAAAATATGGTATTGATAATCCTGATATGAATAA
ATTGCAGTTTCATTTGATGCTCGATGAGTTTTTCTAATCAGAATTGGTTAATTGGTTGTAACACTGGCAG
AGCATTACGCTGACTTGACGGGACGGCGCAAGCTCATGACCAAAATCCCTTAACGTGAGTTTTCGTTCCA
CTGAGCGTCAGACCCCGTAGAAAAGATCAAAGGATCTTCTTGAGATCCTTTTTTTCTGCGCGTAATCTGC
TGCTTGCAAACAAAAAAACCACCGCTACCAGCGGTGGTTTGTTTGCCGGATCAAGAGCTACCAACTCTTT
TTCCGAAGGTAACTGGCTTCAGCAGAGCGCAGATACCAAATACTGTTCTTCTAGTGTAGCCGTAGTTAGG
CCACCACTTCAAGAACTCTGTAGCACCGCCTACATACCTCGCTCTGCTAATCCTGTTACCAGTGGCTGCT
GCCAGTGGCGATAAGTCGTGTCTTACCGGGTTGGACTCAAGACGATAGTTACCGGATAAGGCGCAGCGGT
CGGGCTGAACGGGGGGTTCGTGCACACAGCCCAGCTTGGAGCGAACGACCTACACCGAACTGAGATACCT
ACAGCGTGAGCTATGAGAAAGCGCCACGCTTCCCGAAGGGAGAAAGGCGGACAGGTATCCGGTAAGCGGC
AGGGTCGGAACAGGAGAGCGCACGAGGGAGCTTCCAGGGGGAAACGCCTGGTATCTTTATAGTCCTGTCG
GGTTTCGCCACCTCTGACTTGAGCGTCGATTTTTGTGATGCTCGTCAGGGGGGCGGAGCCTATGGAAAAA
CGCCAGCAACGCGGCCTTTTTACGGTTCCTGGCCTTTTGCTGGCCTTTTGCTCACATGTTCTTTCCTGCG
TTATCCCCTGATTCTGTGGATAACCGTATTACCGCTAGCATGGATCTCGGGGACGTCTAACTACTAAGCG
AGAGTAGGGAACTGCCAGGCATCAAATAAAACGAAAGGCTCAGTCGGAAGACTGGGCCTTTCGTTTTATC
TGTTGTTTGTCGGTGAACGCTCTCCTGAGTAGGACAAATCCGCCGGGAGCGGATTTGAACGTTGTGAAGC
AACGGCCCGGAGGGTGGCGGGCAGGACGCCCGCCATAAACTGCCAGGCATCAAACTAAGCAGAAGGCCAT
CCTGACGGATGGCCTTTTTGCGTTTCTACAAACTCTTCCTGTTAGTTAGTTACTTAAGCTCGGGCCCCAA
ATAATGATTTTATTTTGACTGATAGTGACCTGTTCGTTGCAACAAATTGATAAGCAATGCTTTTTTATAA
TGCCAACTTTGTACAAAAAAGCAGGCTTTAAAGGAACCAATTCAGTCGACTGGATCCC
Features (pLannotate 1.2.2; 13 found; start..end, strand, type, name):
      1..315     +  promoter       tight TRE promoter: Tet-responsive promoter PTight, consisting of seven tet operator sequences followed by the minimal CMV promoter
    322..1284    +  CDS            BirA(R118G): promiscuous R118G mutant of the E. coli biotin protein ligase (Cronan, 2005) also known as BirA* or BioID
   1291..3102    +  CDS            NFE2L2: NF2L2_HUMAN - Also known as NRF2 From Homo sapiens (Human).
   3141..3240    -  protein_bind   attL2: mutant version of attL; recombination site for the Gateway® LR reaction LR Clonase™
   3363..3989    +  CDS            KanR (fragment): aminoglycoside phosphotransferase; aph(3')-Ia; confers resistance to kanamycin in bacteria or G418 (Geneticin®) in eukaryotes
   4023..4556    -  CDS            GmR: gentamycin acetyltransferase; aacC1; confers resistance to gentamycin
   4745..4773    -  promoter       Pc promoter: intI1 (promoter lies within the coding sequence); class 1 integron promoter
   4751..5098    -  CDS            YPR2_ECOLX (fragment): Protein predicted: Swiss-Prot protein existence level 4. From Escherichia coli.
   5103..5287    +  CDS            KanR (fragment): aminoglycoside phosphotransferase; aph(3')-Ia; confers resistance to kanamycin in bacteria or G418 (Geneticin®) in eukaryotes
   5430..6018    +  rep_origin     ori: high-copy-number ColE1/pMB1/pBR322/pUC origin of replication
   6186..6229    -  terminator     rrnB T1 terminator: Escherichia coli rrnB; transcription terminator T1 from the E. coli rrnB gene
   6361..6388    +  terminator     rrnB T2 terminator: transcription terminator T2 from the E. coli rrnB gene
   6438..6537    +  protein_bind   attL1: mutant version of attL; recombination site for the Gateway® LR reaction LR Clonase™
