[The description below was written by a language model from this plasmid's Addgene catalogue record and pLannotate feature annotations shown in this document.]
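Description:
pEN_TTmiRc2_BirA_NRF2 is a Gateway entry vector built on the pEN_TTmiRc2_BirA backbone and intended as a donor for transferring its expression cassette into the pSLIK destination vector. It is propagated in E. coli from a high-copy ColE1/pUC-type origin and selected with gentamicin. Resistance comes from the aacC1 gentamicin acetyltransferase gene, driven by a class 1 integron Pc promoter. The annotation shows this gentamicin cassette flanked by two fragments of a kanamycin resistance gene, which suggests it was inserted into and disrupts an original KanR marker. rrnB T1 and T2 terminators lie upstream of the attL1 site, where they likely shield the cassette from read-through transcription from the backbone. The record notes that this construct does not carry the ccdB counterselection gene.

The payload sits between the attL1 and attL2 sites, so an LR Clonase reaction moves it as a unit into an attR-containing destination vector. It begins with the tight TRE promoter (seven tet operators upstream of a minimal CMV promoter), which makes expression dependent on a tetracycline-controlled transactivator and doxycycline; no transactivator is annotated here, so it must come from elsewhere. This promoter drives BirA(R118G), the promiscuous E. coli biotin ligase mutant known as BirA* or BioID, followed almost immediately by the human NRF2 (NFE2L2) coding sequence, cloned between SpeI and MfeI sites. The layout indicates an N-terminal BirA*-NRF2 fusion. Such a fusion is the standard format for proximity-dependent biotinylation, in which proteins near NRF2 are biotin-labelled for capture and identification, though the record itself states only the donor-vector purpose. The associated publication concerns oxidative stress-dependent NRF2-p53 signalling in breast epithelial spheroids.
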