Addgene plasmid #136524: pEN_TTmiRc2_BirA_NRF2
Purpose: Used as a donor vector to clone into pSLIK
Depositing lab: Kevin Janes. Publication: Sporadic activation of an oxidative stress-dependent NRF2-p53 signaling network in breast epithelial spheroids and premalignancies. Pereira EJ, Burns JS, Lee CY, Marohl T, Calderon D, Wang L, Atkins KA, Wang CC, Janes KA. Sci Signal. 2020 Apr 14;13(627). pii: 13/627/eaba4200. doi: 10.1126/scisignal.aba4200. PubMed 32291314.
Backbone
  Vector backbone: pEN_TTmiRc2_BirA
  Backbone manufacturer: Addgene #136521
  Backbone size w/o insert (bp): 4717
  Modifications to backbone: This construct does NOT contatin the ccdB gene.
  Vector type: entry vector for gateway cloning
Growth in bacteria
  Bacterial resistance: Gentamicin, 10 μg/mL
  Growth temperature: 37°C
  Growth strain: DH5alpha
  Copy number: Unknown
Gene/Insert
  Gene/Insert name: NRF2
  Species: H. sapiens (human)
  Insert size (bp): 1815
  GenBank ID: NM_006164
  Entrez Gene: NFE2L2 (a.k.a. HEBP1, IMDDHH, NRF2, Nrf-2)
  Cloning method: Restriction Enzyme; 5′ cloning site SpeI (not destroyed); 3′ cloning site MfeI (not destroyed)
  Sequencing primers: 5′ TGATAGAGAACGTATGTCGAGG
Terms and licenses: Academic/Nonprofit Terms; Industry Terms: Not Available to Industry
How to cite: pEN_TTmiRc2_BirA_NRF2 was a gift from Kevin Janes (Addgene plasmid # 136524 ; http://n2t.net/addgene:136524 ; RRID:Addgene_136524)
