>Addgene plasmid #136524 | pEN_TTmiRc2_BirA_NRF2 | depositor partial sequence | sequence record 263387 | pEN_TTmiRc2_BirA_NRF2 sequence 1815 bps
ATGGACTTGGAGCTGCCGCCGCCGGGACTCCCGTCCCAGCAGGACATGGATTTGATTGACATACTTTGGA
GGCAAGATATAGATCTTGGAGTAAGTCGAGAAGTATTTGACTTCAGTCAGCGACGGAAAGAGTATGAGCT
GGAAAAACAGAAAAAACTTGAAAAGGAAAGACAAGAACAACTCCAAAAGGAGCAAGAGAAAGCCTTTTTC
GCTCAGTTACAACTAGATGAAGAGACAGGTGAATTTCTCCCAATTCAGCCAGCCCAGCACATCCAGTCAG
AAACCAGTGGATCTGCCAACTACTCCCAGGTTGCCCACATTCCCAAATCAGATGCTTTGTACTTTGATGA
CTGCATGCAGCTTTTGGCGCAGACATTCCCGTTTGTAGATGACAATGAGGTTTCTTCGGCTACGTTTCAG
TCACTTGTTCCTGATATTCCCGGTCACATCGAGAGCCCAGTCTTCATTGCTACTAATCAGGCTCAGTCAC
CTGAAACTTCTGTTGCTCAGGTAGCCCCTGTTGATTTAGACGGTATGCAACAGGACATTGAGCAAGTTTG
GGAGGAGCTATTATCCATTCCTGAGTTACAGTGTCTTAATATTGAAAATGACAAGCTGGTTGAGACTACC
ATGGTTCCAAGTCCAGAAGCCAAACTGACAGAAGTTGACAATTATCATTTTTACTCATCTATACCCTCAA
TGGAAAAAGAAGTAGGTAACTGTAGTCCACATTTTCTTAATGCTTTTGAGGATTCCTTCAGCAGCATCCT
CTCCACAGAAGACCCCAACCAGTTGACAGTGAACTCATTAAATTCAGATGCCACAGTCAACACAGATTTT
GGTGATGAATTTTATTCTGCTTTCATAGCTGAGCCCAGTATCAGCAACAGCATGCCCTCACCTGCTACTT
TAAGCCATTCACTCTCTGAACTTCTAAATGGGCCCATTGATGTTTCTGATCTATCACTTTGCAAAGCTTT
CAACCAAAACCACCCTGAAAGCACAGCAGAATTCAATGATTCTGACTCCGGCATTTCACTAAACACAAGT
CCCAGTGTGGCATCACCAGAACACTCAGTGGAATCTTCCAGCTATGGAGACACACTACTTGGCCTCAGTG
ATTCTGAAGTGGAAGAGCTAGATAGTGCCCCTGGAAGTGTCAAACAGAATGGTCCTAAAACACCAGTACA
TTCTTCTGGGGATATGGTACAACCCTTGTCACCATCTCAGGGGCAGAGCACTCACGTGCATGATGCCCAA
TGTGAGAACACACCAGAGAAAGAATTGCCTGTAAGTCCTGGTCATCGGAAAACCCCATTCACAAAAGACA
AACATTCAAGCCGCTTGGAGGCTCATCTCACAAGAGATGAACTTAGGGCAAAAGCTCTCCATATCCCATT
CCCTGTAGAAAAAATCATTAACCTCCCTGTTGTTGACTTCAACGAAATGATGTCCAAAGAGCAGTTCAAT
GAAGCTCAACTTGCATTAATTCGGGATATACGTAGGAGGGGTAAGAATAAAGTGGCTGCTCAGAATTGCA
GAAAAAGAAAACTGGAAAATATAGTAGAACTAGAGCAAGATTTAGATCATTTGAAAGATGAAAAAGAAAA
ATTGCTCAAAGAAAAAGGAGAAAATGACAAAAGCCTTCACCTACTGAAAAAACAACTCAGCACCTTATAT
CTCGAAGTTTTCAGCATGCTACGTGATGAAGATGGAAAACCTTATTCTCCTAGTGAATACTCCCTGCAGC
AAACAAGAGATGGCAATGTTTTCCTTGTTCCCAAAAGTAAGAAGCCAGATGTTAAGAAAAACTAG
